Addgene plasmid #72082: Jam4.3-Fc-His
Purpose: Expresses the extracellular region of the JAM-4, isoform 3 protein, C-terminally fused to the Fc region of human IgG1 + 6X histidine tag.
Depositing lab: Woj Wojtowicz. Depositing organization: University of California, Berkeley. Publication: An extracellular biochemical screen reveals that FLRTs and Unc5s mediate neuronal subtype recognition in the retina. Visser JJ, Cheng Y, Perry SC, Chastain AB, Parsa B, Masri SS, Ray TA, Kay JN, Wojtowicz WM. Elife. 2015 Dec 3;4. pii: e08149. doi: 10.7554/eLife.08149. PubMed 26633812.
Backbone
  Vector backbone: pCMVi-SV40ori
  Vector type: Mammalian Expression
Growth in bacteria
  Bacterial resistance: Ampicillin, 100 μg/mL
  Growth temperature: 37°C
  Growth strain: DH5alpha
  Copy number: High Copy
Gene/Insert
  Gene/Insert name: Jam4.3 (alt names: Junction adhesion molecule 4, isoform 1; Immunoglobulin superfamily, member 5; Jam4; JCAM; NCBI gene ID 72058; Reference sequence NM_028078.3)
  Species: M. musculus (mouse)
  Insert size (bp): 411
  Entrez Gene: Igsf5 (a.k.a. 2010003D20Rik, JCAM, Jam4)
  Promoter: CMV
  Tag / fusion protein: Fc-His (C terminal on backbone)
  Cloning method: Restriction Enzyme; 5′ cloning site NotI (not destroyed); 3′ cloning site AscI (not destroyed)
  Sequencing primers: 5′ GTCAGAGGTAACTCCCGTTGC; 3′ ATCATGAGGGTGTCCTTG
Terms and licenses: Academic/Nonprofit Terms; Industry Terms: Not Available to Industry
How to cite: Jam4.3-Fc-His was a gift from Woj Wojtowicz (Addgene plasmid # 72082 ; http://n2t.net/addgene:72082 ; RRID:Addgene_72082)
