[The description below was written by a language model from this plasmid's Addgene catalogue record and pLannotate feature annotations shown in this document.]
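Description:
Jam4.3-Fc-His is a mammalian expression plasmid built on the pCMVi-SV40ori backbone. It is designed to produce a soluble form of the mouse junctional adhesion molecule JAM-4 (Igsf5). The insert is a short fragment of about 411 bp, cloned between retained NotI and AscI sites, and it encodes the extracellular region of isoform 3. The record's alternative-name field calls it isoform 1, a discrepancy the entry does not resolve. The backbone joins the insert at its C terminus to the Fc region of human IgG1, followed by a 6X histidine tag. The feature table annotates the Igsf5 and IGHG1 fragments in tandem on the same strand. It does not separately annotate the His tag.

Transcription is driven by the human CMV immediate early enhancer and promoter, followed by CMV intron A, an element commonly included to raise expression in mammalian cells. An SV40 polyadenylation signal terminates the transcript. The SV40 enhancer/early promoter region elsewhere in the backbone corresponds to the SV40 origin in the backbone name, which allows episomal amplification in cells expressing large T antigen. No mammalian selection marker is annotated, consistent with transient expression. In bacteria the plasmid is maintained at high copy through a ColE1/pUC-type origin and selected with ampicillin via β-lactamase. An f1 origin and residual rop, bom and lacZα fragments are backbone remnants.

The Fc portion dimerises the ectodomain, and both it and the His tag provide handles for capture, detection or purification. The associated publication used an extracellular biochemical screen for binding between cell-surface recognition proteins in the retina, which is the intended use for reagents of this kind.
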