Features (pLannotate 1.2.2; 14 found; start..end, strand, type, name):
     25..408     +  enhancer       CMV enhancer: human cytomegalovirus immediate early enhancer
    410..609     +  promoter       CMV promoter: human cytomegalovirus (CMV) immediate early promoter
    748..1573    +  intron         CMV intron A: human cytomegalovirus intron A (Chapman et al., 1991)
   1610..1984    +  CDS            Igsf5 (fragment): IGSF5_MOUSE - Also known as Jam4. Experimental evidence at protein level: Swiss-Prot protein existence level 1. Provides, together with MAGI1, an adhesion machinery at tight junctions, which may regulate the permeability of kidney glomerulus and small intestinal epithelial cells. Mediates calcium-independent homophilic cell adhesion. In testis, it may function as a cell adhesion molecule rather than a tight-junction protein. It may participate in the adhesion between spermatogonia-spermatogonia, spermatogonia-Sertoli cells, and Sertoli cells-Sertoli cells. From Mus musculus (Mouse).
   2030..2710    +  CDS            IGHG1 (fragment): IGHG1_HUMAN - Experimental evidence at protein level: Swiss-Prot protein existence level 1. Constant region of immunoglobulin heavy chains. Immunoglobulins, also known as antibodies, are membrane-bound or secreted glycoproteins produced by B lymphocytes. In the recognition phase of humoral immunity, the membrane-bound immunoglobulins serve as receptors which, upon binding of a specific antigen, trigger the clonal expansion and differentiation of B lymphocytes into immunoglobulins- secreting plasma cells. Secreted immunoglobulins mediate the effector phase of humoral immunity, which results in
   2760..2881    +  polyA_signal   SV40 poly(A) signal: SV40 polyadenylation signal
   3090..3678    -  rep_origin     ori: high-copy-number ColE1/pMB1/pBR322/pUC origin of replication
   3849..4709    -  CDS            AmpR: β-lactamase; bla; confers resistance to ampicillin, carbenicillin, and related antibiotics
   4710..4814    -  promoter       AmpR promoter: bla
   4909..4944    +  CDS            rop (fragment): Rop protein, which maintains plasmids at low copy number; rop
   4967..5297    +  promoter       SV40 promoter: SV40 enhancer and early promoter
   5420..5519    +  misc_feature   bom (fragment): basis of mobility region from pBR322
   5547..5975    -  rep_origin     f1 ori (sequence partly withheld): f1 bacteriophage origin of replication; arrow indicates direction of (+) strand synthesis
   5979..6136    -  CDS            lacZα (fragment): LacZα fragment of β-galactosidase; lacZ fragment
>Addgene plasmid #72082 | Jam4.3-Fc-His | depositor full sequence | sequence record 137305 | Full sequence
GTCGAGGTCTCGACGGTATCGATTGACATTGATTATTGACTAGCTAGTTATTAATAGTAATCAATTACGG
GGTCATTAGTTCATAGCCCATATATGGAGTTCCGCGTTACATAACTTACGGTAAATGGCCCGCCTGGCTG
ACCGCCCAACGACCCCCGCCCATTGACGTCAATAATGACGTATGTTCCCATAGTAACGCCAATAGGGACT
TTCCATTGACGTCAATGGGTGGAGTATTTACGGTAAACTGCCCACTTGGCAGTACATCAAGTGTATCATA
TGCCAAGTCCGCCCCCTATTGACGTCAATGACGGTAAATGGCCCGCCTGGCATTATGCCCAGTACATGAC
CTTACGGGACTTTCCTACTTGGCAGTACATCTACGTATTAGTCATCGCTATTACCATGGTGATGCGGTTT
TGGCAGTACACCAATGGGCGTGGATAGCGGTTTGACTCACGGGGATTTCCAAGTCTCCACCCCATTGACG
TCAATGGGAGTTTGTTTTGGCACCAAAATCAACGGGACTTTCCAAAATGTCGTAATAACCCCGCCCCGTT
GACGCAAATGGGCGGTAGGCGTGTACGGTGGGAGGTCTATATAAGCAGAGCTCGTTTAGTGAACCGTCAG
ATCGCCTGGAGACGCCATCCACGCTGTTTTGACCTCCATAGAAGACACCGGGACCGATCCAGCCTCCGCG
GCCGGGAACGGTGCATTGGAACGCGGATTCCCCGTGCCAAGAGTGACGTAAGTACCGCCTATAGACTCTA
TAGGCACACCCCTTTGGCTCTTATGCATGCTATACTGTTTTTGGCTTGGGGCCTATACACCCCCGCTTCC
ATATGCTATAGGTGATGGTATAGCTTAGCCTATAGGTGTGGGTTATTGACCATTATTGACCACTCCCCTA
TTGGTGACGATACTTTCCATTACTAATCCATAACATGGCTCTTTGCCACAACTATCTCTATTGGCTATAT
GCCAATACTCTGTCCTTCAGAGACTGACACGGACTCTGTATTTTTACAGGATGGGGTCCCATTTATTATT
TACAAATTCACATATACAACAACGCCGTCCCCCGTGCCCGCAGTTTTTATTAAACATAGCGTGGGATCTC
CACGCGAATCTCGGGTACGTGTTCCGGACATGGGCTCTTCTCCGGTAGCGGCGGAGCTTCCACATCCGAG
CCCTGGTCCCATGCCTCCAGCGGCTCATGGTCGCTCGGCAGCTCCTTGCTCCTAACAGTGGAGGCCAGAC
TTAGGCACAGCACAATGCCCACCACCACCAGTGTGCCGCACAAGGCCGTGGCGGTAGGGTATGTGTCTGA
AAATGAGCTCGGAGATTGGGCTCGCACCGCTGACGCAGATGGAAGACTTAAGGCAGCGGCAGAAGAAGAT
GCAGGCAGCTGAGTTGTTGTATTCTGATAAGAGTCAGAGGTAACTCCCGTTGCGGTGCTGTTAACGGTGG
AGGGCAGTGTAGTCTGAGCAGTACTCGTTGCTGCCGCGCGCGCCACCAGACATAATAGCTGACAGACTAA
CAGACTGTTCCTTTCCATGGGTCTTTTCTGCAGAAGCTTGAATTCTCGAGGATCCGCGGCCGCGCCACCA
TGGAGGGCAGCTGGAGAGATGTCCTGGCTGTGCTGGTCATCCTGGCTCAGCTGACAGCTTCCGGATCCAG
TTATCAGATCATAGAAGGTCCTCAGAATGTAACAGTCCTAAAGGACTCAGAGGCTCACTTCAACTGCACC
GTGACTCACGGCTGGAAGCTTCTCATGTGGACTCTTAACCAAATGGTGGTGCTGAGTCTCACCACCCAAG
GACCCATCATCACCAACAACCGCTTCACCTATGCCAGTTACAACAGCACTGACAGCTTCATCTCGGAGTT
GATCATCCATGATGTGCAGCCCAGTGACTCGGGATCCGTGCAATGCAGCCTGCAGAACAGCCATGGGTTT
GGATCTGCCTTCCTCTCAGTGCAAGACAGTATTGGAGAGGAAGGCCCAGCACTGCCGACCGGCGCGCCTG
ACAAAACTCACACATGCCCACCGTGCCCAGCACCTGAACTCCTGGGGGGACCGTCAGTCTTCCTCTTCCC
CCCAAAACCCAAGGACACCCTCATGATCTCCCGGACCCCTGAGGTCACATGCGTGGTGGTGGACGTGAGC
CACGAAGACCCTGAGGTCAAGTTCAACTGGTACGTGGACGGCGTGGAGGTGCATAATGCCAAGACAAAGC
CGCGGGAGGAGCAGTACAACAGCACGTACCGTGTGGTCAGCGTCCTCACCGTCCTGCACCAGGACTGGCT
GAATGGCAAGGAGTACAAGTGCAAGGTCTCCAACAAAGCCCTCCCAGCCCCCATCGAGAAAACCATCTCC
AAAGCCAAAGGGCAGCCCCGAGAACCACAGGTGTATACCCTGCCCCCATCCCGGGATGAGCTGACCAAGA
ACCAGGTCAGCCTGACCTGCCTGGTCAAAGGCTTCTATCCCAGCGACATCGCCGTGGAGTGGGAGAGCAA
TGGGCAGCCGGAGAACAACTACAAGACCACGCCTCCCGTGCTGGACTCCGACGGCTCCTTCTTCCTCTAC
AGCAAGCTCACCGTGGACAAGAGCAGGTGGCAGCAGGGGAACGTCTTCTCATGCTCCGTGATGCATGAGG
CTCTGCACAACCACTACACGCAGAAGAGCCTCTCCCTGTCTCCGGGTAAAGGCGGCCATCATCACCATCA
CCATTAATCTAGAGATCTTATTAAAGCAGAACTTGTTTATTGCAGCTTATAATGGTTACAAATAAAGCAA
TAGCATCACAAATTTCACAAATAAAGCATTTTTTTCACTGCATTCTAGTTGTGGTTTGTCCAAACTCATC
AATGTATCTTATCATGTCTGGTCGACTCTAGCTAGACTCTTCCGCTTCCTCGCTCACTGACTCGCTGCGC
TCGGTCGTTCGGCTGCGGCGAGCGGTATCAGCTCACTCAAAGGCGGTAATACGGTTATCCACAGAATCAG
GGGATAACGCAGGAAAGAACATGTGAGCAAAAGGCCAGCAAAAGGCCAGGAACCGTAAAAAGGCCGCGTT
GCTGGCGTTTTTCCATAGGCTCCGCCCCCCTGACGAGCATCACAAAAATCGACGCTCAAGTCAGAGGTGG
CGAAACCCGACAGGACTATAAAGATACCAGGCGTTTCCCCCTGGAAGCTCCCTCGTGCGCTCTCCTGTTC
CGACCCTGCCGCTTACCGGATACCTGTCCGCCTTTCTCCCTTCGGGAAGCGTGGCGCTTTCTCATAGCTC
ACGCTGTAGGTATCTCAGTTCGGTGTAGGTCGTTCGCTCCAAGCTGGGCTGTGTGCACGAACCCCCCGTT
CAGCCCGACCGCTGCGCCTTATCCGGTAACTATCGTCTTGAGTCCAACCCGGTAAGACACGACTTATCGC
CACTGGCAGCAGCCACTGGTAACAGGATTAGCAGAGCGAGGTATGTAGGCGGTGCTACAGAGTTCTTGAA
GTGGTGGCCTAACTACGGCTACACTAGAAGAACAGTATTTGGTATCTGCGCTCTGCTGAAGCCAGTTACC
TTCGGAAAAAGAGTTGGTAGCTCTTGATCCGGCAAACAAACCACCGCTGGTAGCGGTGGTTTTTTTGTTT
GCAAGCAGCAGATTACGCGCAGAAAAAAAGGATCTCAAGAAGATCCTTTGATCTTTTCTACGGGGTCTGA
CGCTCAGTGGAACGAAAACTCACGTTAAGGGATTTTGGTCATGAGATTATCAAAAAGGATCTTCACCTAG
ATCCTTTTAAATTAAAAATGAAGTTTTAAATCAATCTAAAGTATATATGAGTAAACTTGGTCTGACAGTT
ACCAATGCTTAATCAGTGAGGCACCTATCTCAGCGATCTGTCTATTTCGTTCATCCATAGTTGCCTGACT
CCCCGTCGTGTAGATAACTACGATACGGGAGGGCTTACCATCTGGCCCCAGTGCTGCAATGATACCGCGA
GACCCACGCTCACCGGCTCCAGATTTATCAGCAATAAACCAGCCAGCCGGAAGGGCCGAGCGCAGAAGTG
GTCCTGCAACTTTATCCGCCTCCATCCAGTCTATTAATTGTTGCCGGGAAGCTAGAGTAAGTAGTTCGCC
AGTTAATAGTTTGCGCAACGTTGTTGCCATTGCTACAGGCATCGTGGTGTCACGCTCGTCGTTTGGTATG
GCTTCATTCAGCTCCGGTTCCCAACGATCAAGGCGAGTTACATGATCCCCCATGTTGTGCAAAAAAGCGG
TTAGCTCCTTCGGTCCTCCGATCGTTGTCAGAAGTAAGTTGGCCGCAGTGTTATCACTCATGGTTATGGC
AGCACTGCATAATTCTCTTACTGTCATGCCATCCGTAAGATGCTTTTCTGTGACTGGTGAGTACTCAACC
AAGTCATTCTGAGAATAGTGTATGCGGCGACCGAGTTGCTCTTGCCCGGCGTCAATACGGGATAATACCG
CGCCACATAGCAGAACTTTAAAAGTGCTCATCATTGGAAAACGTTCTTCGGGGCGAAAACTCTCAAGGAT
CTTACCGCTGTTGAGATCCAGTTCGATGTAACCCACTCGTGCACCCAACTGATCTTCAGCATCTTTTACT
TTCACCAGCGTTTCTGGGTGAGCAAAAACAGGAAGGCAAAATGCCGCAAAAAAGGGAATAAGGGCGACAC
GGAAATGTTGAATACTCATACTCTTCCTTTTTCAATATTATTGAAGCATTTATCAGGGTTATTGTCTCAT
GAGCGGATACATATTTGAATGTATTTAGAAAAATAAACAAATAGGGGTTCCGCGCACATTTCCCCGAAAA
GTGCCACCTGACGTCTAAGAAACCATTATTATCATGACATTAACCTATAAAAATAGGCGTATCACGAGGC
CCTTTCGTCTCGCGCGTTTCGGTGATGACGGTGAAAACCTCTGACACATGCAGCTCCCGGAGGAATGTGT
GTCAGTTAGGGTGTGGAAAGTCCCCAGGCTCCCCAGGCAGGCAGAAGTATGCAAAGCATGCATCTCAATT
AGTCAGCAACCAGGTGTGGAAAGTCCCCAGGCTCCCCAGCAGGCAGAAGTATGCAAAGCATGCATCTCAA
TTAGTCAGCAACCATAGTCCCGCCCCTAACTCCGCCCATCCCGCCCCTAACTCCGCCCAGTTCCGCCCAT
TCTCCGCCCCATGGCTGACTAATTTTTTTTATTTATGCAGAGGCCGAGGCCGCCTCTGCCTCTGAGCTAT
TCCAGAAGTAGTGAGGAGGCTTTTTTGGAGGCCTAGGCTTTTGCAAAAAGCTCCCGGGAGCTTGTATATC
CATTTTCGTCCCGGAGACGGTCACAGCTTGTCTGTAAGCGGATGCCGGGAGCAGACAAGCCCGTCAGGGC
GCGTCAGCGGGTGTTGGCGGGTGTCGGGGCTGGCTTAACTATGCGGCATCAGAGCAGATTGTACTGAGAG
TGCACCATATGCGGTGTGAAATACCGCACAGATGCGTAAGGAGAAAATACCGCATCAGGAAATTGTAAGC
GTTAATATTTTGTTAAAATTCGCGTTAAATTTTTGTTAAATCAGCTCATTTTTTAACCAATAGGCCGAAA
TCGGCAAAATCCCTTATAAATCAAAAGAATAGACCGAGATAGGGT
[37 nt withheld, positions 5646-5682]
AAAGAACGTGGACTCCAACGTCAAAGG
[49 nt withheld, positions 5710-5758]
T
[91 nt withheld, positions 5760-5850]
G
[124 nt withheld, positions 5852-5975]
CCATTCGCCATTCAGGCTGCGCAACTGTTGGGAAGGGCGATCGGTGCGGGCCTCTTCGCTATTACGCCAG
CTGGCGAAAGGGGGATGTGCTGCAAGGCGATTAAGTTGGGTAACGCCAGGGTTTTCCCAGTCACGACGTT
GTAAAACGACGGCCAGTGAATT
