>Addgene plasmid #72082 | Jam4.3-Fc-His | addgene partial sequence | sequence record 137303 | pMRB101-F 5'-aagatgcaggcagctgagtt-3'
ACGGTGGAGGGCAGTGTAGTCTGAGCAGTACTCGTTGCTGCCGCGCGCGCCACCAGACATAATAGCTGAC
AGACTAACAGACTGTTCCTTTCCATGGGTCTTTTCTGCAGAAGCTTGAATTCTCGAGGATCCGCGGCCGC
GCCACCATGGAGGGCAGCTGGAGAGATGTCCTGGCTGTGCTGGTCATCCTGGCTCAGCTGACAGCTTCCG
GATCCAGTTATCAGATCATAGAAGGTCCTCAGAATGTAACAGTCCTAAAGGACTCAGAGGCTCACTTCAA
CTGCACCGTGACTCACGGCTGGAAGCTTCTCATGTGGACTCTTAACCAAATGGTGGTGCTGAGTCTCACC
ACCCAAGGACCCATCATCACCAACAACCGCTTCACCTATGCCAGTTACAACAGCACTGACAGCTTCATCT
CGGAGTTGATCATCCATGATGTGCAGCCCAGTGACTCGGGATCCGTGCAATGCAGCCTGCAGAACAGCCA
TGGGTTTGGATCTGCCTTCCTCTCAGTGCAAGACAGTATTGGAGAGGAAGGCCCAGCACTGCCGACCGGC
GCGCCTGACAAAACTCACACATGCCCACCGTGCCCAGCACCTGAACTCCTGGGGGGACCGTCAGTCTTCC
TCTTCCCCCCAAAACCCAAGGACACCCTCATGATCTCCCGGACCCCTGAGGTCACATGCGTGGTGGTGGA
CGTGAGCCACGAAGACCCTGAGGTCAAGTTCAACTGGTACGTGGACGGCGTGGAGGTGCATAATGCCAAG
ACAAAGCCGCGGGAGGAGCAGTACAACAGCACGTACCGTGTGGTCAGCGTCCTCACCGTCCTGCACCAGG
ACTGGCTGA
