>Addgene plasmid #72082 | Jam4.3-Fc-His | addgene partial sequence | sequence record 137304 | SV40pA-R 5'-GAAATTTGTGATGCTATTGC-3'
ATAAGATCTCTAGATTAATGGTGATGGTGATGATGGCCGCCTTTACCCGGAGACAGGGAGAGGCTCTTCT
GCGTGTAGTGGTTGTGCAGAGCCTCATGCATCACGGAGCATGAGAAGACGTTCCCCTGCTGCCACCTGCT
CTTGTCCACGGTGAGCTTGCTGTAGAGGAAGAAGGAGCCGTCGGAGTCCAGCACGGGAGGCGTGGTCTTG
TAGTTGTTCTCCGGCTGCCCATTGCTCTCCCACTCCACGGCGATGTCGCTGGGATAGAAGCCTTTGACCA
GGCAGGTCAGGCTGACCTGGTTCTTGGTCAGCTCATCCCGGGATGGGGGCAGGGTATACACCTGTGGTTC
TCGGGGCTGCCCTTTGGCTTTGGAGATGGTTTTCTCGATGGGGGCTGGGAGGGCTTTGTTGGAGACCTTG
CACTTGTACTCCTTGCCATTCAGCCAGTCCTGGTGCAGGACGGTGAGGACGCTGACCACACGGTACGTGC
TGTTGTACTGCTCCTCCCGCGGCTTTGTCTTGGCATTATGCACCTCCACGCCGTCCACGTACCAGTTGAA
CTTGACCTCAGGGTCTTCGTGGCTCACGTCCACCACCACGCATGTGACCTCAGGGGTCCGGGAGATCATG
AGGGTGTCCTTGGGTTTTGGGGGGAAGAGGAAGACTGACGGTCCCCCCAGGAGTTCAGGTGCTGGGCACG
GTGGGCATGTGTGAGTTTTGTCAGGCGCGCCGGTCGGCAGTGCTGGGCCTTCCTCTCCAATACTGTCTTG
CACTGAGAGGAAGGCAGATCCAAACCCATGGCTGTTCTGCAGGCTGCATTGCACGGATCCCGAGTCACTG
GGCTGCACATCATGGA
